>Addgene plasmid #130861 | MLKS2del4exp | addgene full sequence | sequence record 255913 | Addgene NGS Result
CCAAGCTCAAGCTAAGCTTGAGCTCTCCCATATGGTCGACTAGAGCCAAGCTGATCTCCTTTGCCCCGGA
GATCACCATGGACGACTTTCTCTATCTCTACGATCTAGGAAGAAAGTTCGACGGAGAAGGTGACGATACC
ATGTTCACCACCGATAATGAGAAGATTAGCCTCTTCAATTTCAGAAAGAATGCTGACCCACAGATGGTTA
GAGAGGCCTACGCGGCAGGTCTCATCAAGACGATCTACCCGAGTAATAATCTCCAGGAGATCAAATACCT
TCCCAAGAAGGTTAAAGATGCAGTCAAAAGATTCAGGACTAACTGCATCAAGAACACAGAGAAAGATATA
TTTCTCAAGATCAGAAGTACTATTCCAGTATGGACGATTCAAGGCTTGCTTCATAAACCAAGGCAAGTAA
TAGAGATTGGAGTCTCTAAGAAAGTAGTTCCTACTGAATCAAAGGCCATGGAGTCAAAAATTCAGATCGA
GGATCTAACAGAACTCGCCGTGAAGACTGGCGAACAGTTCATACAGAGTCTTTTACGACTCAATGACAAG
AAGAAAATCTTCGTCAACATGGTGGAGCACGACACTCTCGTCTACTCCAAGAATATCAAAGATACAGTCT
CAGAAGACCAAAGGGCTATTGAGACTTTTCAACAAAGGGTAATATCGGGAAACCTCCTCGGATTCCATTG
CCCAGCTATCTGTCACTTCATCAAAAGGACAGTAGAAAAGGAAGGTGGCACCTACAAATGCCATCATTGC
GATAAAGGAAAGGCTATCGTTCAAGATGCCCCTGCCGACAGTGGTCCCAAAGATGGACCCCCACCCACGA
GGAGCATCGTGGAAAAAGAAGACGTTCCAACCACGTCTTCAAAGCAAGTGGATTGATGTGATATCTCCAC
TGACGTAAGGGATGACGCACAATCCCACTATCCTTCGCAAGACCCTTCCTCTATATAAGGAAGTTCATTT
CATTTGGAGAGGACTCCGGTATTTTTACAACAATTACCACAACAAAACAAACAACAAACAACATTACAAT
TTACTATTCTAGTCGACCTGCAGGCGGCCGCACTAGTGATATCACAAGTTTGTACAAAAAAGCAGGCTTC
ATGGTCTCCAAGGGGGAGGAGCTGTTCACCGGGGTGGTCCCCATCCTGGTGGAGCTGGATGGCGACGTTA
ACGGGCACAAGTTCTCGGTGTCTGGCGAGGGGGAGGGCGACGCTACCTACGGGAAGCTCACGCTGAAGTT
CATCTGCACGACCGGCAAGCTGCCGGTGCCCTGGCCAACACTCGTCACAACTCTGACTTACGGCGTCCAG
TGCTTCTCGCGCTACCCTGATCACATGAAGCAGCATGACTTCTTCAAGTCGGCTATGCCCGAGGGCTACG
TGCAGGAGCGGACGATCTTCTTCAAGGACGATGGCAACTACAAGACACGCGCGGAGGTCAAGTTCGAGGG
GGACACTCTCGTTAACAGGATCGAGCTGAAGGGCATTGACTTCAAGGAGGATGGCAATATCCTCGGGCAC
AAGCTGGAGTACAACTACAATTCCCATAACGTGTACATCATGGCCGACAAGCAGAAGAACGGCATTAAGG
TCAATTTCAAGATCCGGCACAACATTGAGGATGGCAGCGTTCAGCTCGCGGACCATTACCAGCAGAACAC
ACCGATCGGGGATGGCCCTGTCCTCCTGCCCGACAATCACTACCTCTCCACTCAGAGCGCCCTGTCGAAG
GACCCGAACGAGAAGAGGGACCATATGGTGCTCCTGGAGTTCGTCACAGCCGCGGGCATCACTCTCGGGA
TGGATGAGCTGTACAAGGGGGCGGGCGACTACAAGGACGATGACGATAAGGCTTACCCCTACGACGTGCC
GGATTACGCCGGGGCTGGCATGGGGCGCTCACTCTCCCCGCTCCTGAGGCAGGAGCTGGACAACCTGGAT
AAGGACGCCGATTCTCGCAGGGCTGCCATGAAGGCTCTCAAGTCATACGCCCGCCACCTGGATAGCAAGT
CGATCCCCCATTTCCTGGCCGAGGTCTCTGACACGACCGCCGCTGGCGCGGGGGCCGGCAGCGGGATGCC
AACCGGCGGGGAGTTCACGATCTCGCTCTACGAGGTCCTGGCCAGGGTTCACGGGCGGAACATCGTGCCC
CAGATCGGCAATATTATGGCGACCATTATGTGCACGCTCTCCAGCTCGGGCGGGTCATTCCCACTGCACC
AGGCCTGCTCCAAGGTTGTGCCAGCTATCGCTAGGCATGGCATTGATCCGTCGGCCCCAGACGGCGAGAA
GGCCGGGATCATTGCTAGCCTCTGCCGCCCACTGTGCTCGGCTCTCATGGGCGGGAGCCAGGACGGCGGC
GCTGCCAGCGGCGCTGCCCTCTGCCTGAAGGCCCTGGTTGAGTCTTCAAACTGGAGGTTCGCGTCGGGCG
AGCTGGTGAATGAGGTCTGCCTGAAGGTGGCCGGCGCTATGCACGACTCGGCCACACGGTCGAACGCTCA
TATGGGGCTGGCCATGGCGCTCGTGAAGCACAATGGCCTCATCGCTGAGGCCTACGCGCGCTCTATCGTC
AGGTCCGGCCTCCAGATTCTGGACGGGGATACCGCTGACTCCAGCTCGCAGAAGAGGCTGTCCGCCATCC
AGATGATTAACTTCTTCATGAAGTTCGTGGACCCGAGGTGCCTGTCTTCAGAGCTGGGCCGGGTTATCGA
TGTGATGGAGCGCTGCCAGAATGACCGGATGCCCTTCGTGCGGGGCGCGGCTTTCGAGGCCTCTCAGTCA
GCGCGCAACATTGCCGCGCAGAAGGGCTCCAGGCACGAGGTTGGGACCTCTCCTATGGTGGGCTCAAACT
TCCATAAGAGGAGGGAGAAGTCCCCTTGCCGGAGCCTCTGGGGCGCCAAGAGGTCCCCCGCTGCCTCTAC
GATGGCCGCTGCTAGCCCTGTGCAGTTCCGCTCTCCGGAGTCACAGGTCGTTGATTCCAGCATCATGAAT
GGCTCCACACTCCACGACTCCCCAGTGAGCGTCGGCCAGTCGTCTTGCAACTTCGACCAGAGCAGGCGGA
CTAACCGCAGGCTGTGGTCGAATGACGCGGTTGATGTGTCTCTGAAGGACGGCCTCTTCATCCAGCTGTG
CTCCAACAGCAATTCGTACGAGGACGATCTGGGCGAGGTTTGCGATAGCGAGGTGACCGACGCTAACTTC
GAGTGCACCAATACGTTCGCCGGGTTCGTCTCTCCCTCACACAATGGCTCCATCAGCAGGGATAAGACGC
CTTCACCGCGGGCCTCGGACAGGCCCATCAACATTGACGATGTGAAGATCTACTCCACGCCAAGGAAGCT
CCTGCGGCTCCTGCAGTCATCCTACGACTCGGATTCTGCCTCAAACATCGGGCAGAGCACGGCCAAGCTC
AGGGGCCTCTCCTCCCCCGACCAGGAGCACAAGGGCCTCGTCATTTCTTCAGAGCAGATGCAGTCGCTGC
ATTCTGACAATAAGGGCGATGAGATGAAGGACGAGAACGAGACCATCTACATGCAGAATAGCAAGGGCAG
GACACAGACTCTCTCGAACGCTGACGCCTCAGTCCTGTCCACAACTGAGGCCGAGAACACAAGCATCAAG
ACTTCGCCTGAGATTGAGCTGAATGGGGACGATGTTTGCATCACCTCCAGCATTGGCAAGACGCGGAAGT
ACCGCGCGAAGTTCACCCTCTTCCTGTCCGTCATCGTTATTTTCCTCGCTATCATTACGATGCTGATCCG
CATTGAGAACGACGATGACAGCGCGTACTGAGACCCAGCTTTCTTGTACAAAGTGGTGATATCCCGCGGC
CATGCTAGAGTCCGCAAAAATCACCAGTCTCTCTCTACAAATCTATCTCTCTCTATTTTTCTCCAGAATA
ATGTGTGAGTAGTTCCCAGATAAGGGAATTAGGGTTCTTATAGGGTTTCGCTCATGTGTTGAGCATATAA
GAAACCCTTAGTATGTATTTGTATTTGTAAAATACTTCTATCAATAAAATTTCTAATTCCTAAAACCAAA
ATCCAGTGACCTGCAGGCATGCGACGTCGGGCCCTCTAGAGGATCCCCGGGTACCGCGAATTATCGATCA
TGAGCGGAGAATTAAGGGAGTCACGTTATGACCCCCGCCGATGACGCGGGACAAGCCGTTTTACGTTTGG
AACTGACAGAACCGCAACGTTGAAGGAGCCACTGAGCCGCGGGTTTCTGGAGTTTAATGAGCTAAGCACA
TACGTCAGAAACCATTATTGCGCGTTCAAAAGTCGCCTAAGGTCACTATCAGCTAGCAAATATTTCTTGT
CAAAAATGCTCCACTGACGTTCCATAAATTCCCCTCGGTATCCAATTAGAGTCTCATATTCACTCTCAAC
TCGAATCCCCCCTATGAAAAAGCCTGAACTCACCGCGACGTCTGTCGAGAAGTTTCTGATCGAAAAGTTC
GACAGCGTCTCCGACCTGATGCAGCTCTCGGAGGGCGAAGAATCTCGTGCTTTCAGCTTCGATGTAGGAG
GGCGTGGATATGTCCTGCGGGTAAATAGCTGCGCCGATGGTTTCTACAAAGATCGTTATGTTTATCGGCA
CTTTGCATCGGCCGCGCTCCCGATTCCGGAAGTGCTTGACATTGGGGAGTTCAGCGAGAGCCTGACCTAT
TGCATCTCCCGCCGTGCACAGGGTGTCACGTTGCAAGACCTGCCTGAAACCGAACTGCCCGCTGTTCTTC
AGCCGGTCGCGGAGGCTATGGATGCTATCGCTGCGGCCGATCTTAGCCAGACGAGCGGGTTCGGCCCATT
CGGACCGCAAGGAATCGGTCAATACACTACATGGCGTGATTTCATATGCGCGATTGCTGATCCCCATGTG
TATCACTGGCAAACTGTGATGGACGACACCGTCAGTGCGTCCGTCGCGCAGGCTCTCGATGAGCTGATGC
TTTGGGCCGAGGACTGCCCCGAAGTCCGGCACCTCGTGCACGCGGATTTCGGCTCCAACAATGTCCTGAC
GGACAATGGCCGCATAACAGCGGTCATTGACTGGAGCGAGGCGATGTTCGGGGATTCCCAATACGAGGTC
GCCAACATCTTCTTCTGGAGGCCGTGGTTGGCTTGTATGGAGCAGCAGACGCGCTACTTCGAGCGGAGGC
ATCCGGAGCTTGCAGGATCGCCAAGGCTCCGGGCGTATATGCTCCGCATTGGTCTTGACCAACTCTATCA
GAGCTTGGTTGACGGCAATTTCGATGATGCAGCTTGGGCGCAGGGTCGATGCGACGCAATCGTCCGATCC
GGAGCCGGGACTGTCGGGCGTACACAAATCGCCCGCAGAAGCGCGGCCGTCTGGACCGATGGCTGTGTAG
AAGTACTCGCCGATAGTGGAAACCGACGCCCCAGCACTCGTCCGAGGGCAAAGGAATAGAGTAGATGCCG
ACCGAACAAGAGCTGATTTCGAGAACGCCTCAGCCAGCAACTCGCGCGAGCCTAGCAAGGCAAATGCGAG
AGAACGGCCTTACGCTTGGTGGCACAGTTCTCGTCCACAGTTCGCTAAGCTCGCTCGGCTGGGTCGCGGG
AGGGCCGGTCGCAGTGATTCAGGAATTAATTCCCTAGAGTCAAGCAGATCGTTCAAACATTTGGCAATAA
AGTTTCTTAAGATTGAATCCTGTTGCCGGTCTTGCGATGATTATCATATAATTTCTGTTGAATTACGTTA
AGCATGTAATAATTAACATGTAATGCATGACGTTATTTATGAGATGGGTTTTTATGATTAGAGTCCCGCA
ATTATACATTTAATACGCGATAGAAAACAAAATATAGCGCGCAAACTAGGATAAATTATCGCGCGCGGTG
TCATCTATGTTACTAGATCGACCGGCATGCAAGCTGATAATTCAATTCGGCGTTAATTCAGTACATTAAA
AACGTCCGCAATGTGTTATTAAGTTGTCTAAGCGTCAATTTGTTTACACCACAATATATCCTGCCACCAG
CCAGCCAACAGCTCCCCGACCGGCAGCTCGGCACAAAATCACCACTCGATACAGGCAGCCCATCAGTCCG
GGACGGCGTCAGCGGGAGAGCCGTTGTAAGGCGGCAGACTTTGCTCATGTTACCGATGCTATTCGGAAGA
ACGGCAACTAAGCTGCCGGGTTTGAAACACGGATGATCTCGCGGAGGGTAGCATGTTGATTGTAACGATG
ACAGAGCGTTGCTGCCTGTGATCAATTCGGGCACGAACCCAGTGGACATAAGCCTGTTCGGTTCGTAAGC
TGTAATGCAAGTAGCGTATGCGCTCACGCAACTGGTCCAGAACCTTGACCGAACGCAGCGGTGGTAACGG
CGCAGTGGCGGTTTTCATGGCTTGTTATGACTGTTTTTTTGGGGTACAGTCTATGCCTCGGGCATCCAAG
CAGCAAGCGCGTTACGCCGTGGGTCGATGTTTGATGTTATGGAGCAGCAACGATGTTACGCAGCAGGGCA
GTCGCCCTAAAACAAAGTTAAACATCATGGGGGAAGCGGTGATCGCCGAAGTATCGACTCAACTATCAGA
GGTAGTTGGCGTCATCGAGCGCCATCTCGAACCGACGTTGCTGGCCGTACATTTGTACGGCTCCGCAGTG
GATGGCGGCCTGAAGCCACACAGTGATATTGATTTGCTGGTTACGGTGACCGTAAGGCTTGATGAAACAA
CGCGGCGAGCTTTGATCAACGACCTTTTGGAAACTTCGGCTTCCCCTGGAGAGAGCGAGATTCTCCGCGC
TGTAGAAGTCACCATTGTTGTGCACGACGACATCATTCCGTGGCGTTATCCAGCTAAGCGCGAACTGCAA
TTTGGAGAATGGCAGCGCAATGACATTCTTGCAGGTATCTTCGAGCCAGCCACGATCGACATTGATCTGG
CTATCTTGCTGACAAAAGCAAGAGAACATAGCGTTGCCTTGGTAGGTCCAGCGGCGGAGGAACTCTTTGA
TCCGGTTCCTGAACAGGATCTATTTGAGGCGCTAAATGAAACCTTAACGCTATGGAACTCGCCGCCCGAC
TGGGCTGGCGATGAGCGAAATGTAGTGCTTACGTTGTCCCGCATTTGGTACAGCGCAGTAACCGGCAAAA
TCGCGCCGAAGGATGTCGCTGCCGACTGGGCAATGGAGCGCCTGCCGGCCCAGTATCAGCCCGTCATACT
TGAAGCTAGACAGGCTTATCTTGGACAAGAAGAAGATCGCTTGGCCTCGCGCGCAGATCAGTTGGAAGAA
TTTGTCCACTACGTGAAAGGCGAGATCACCAAGGTAGTCGGCAAATAATGTCTAGCTAGAAATTCGTTCA
AGCCGACGCCGCTTCGCGGCGCGGCTTAACTCAAGCGTTAGATGCACTAAGCACATAATTGCTCACAGCC
AAACTATCAGGTCAAGTCTGCTTTTATTATTTTTAAGCGTGCATAATAAGCCCTACACAAATTGGGAGAT
ATATCATGCATGACCAAAATCCCTTAACGTGAGTTTTCGTTCCACTGAGCGTCAGACCCCGTAGAAAAGA
TCAAAGGATCTTCTTGAGATCCTTTTTTTCTGCGCGTAATCTGCTGCTTGCAAACAAAAAAACCACCGCT
ACCAGCGGTGGTTTGTTTGCCGGATCAAGAGCTACCAACTCTTTTTCCGAAGGTAACTGGCTTCAGCAGA
GCGCAGATACCAAATACTGTCCTTCTAGTGTAGCCGTAGTTAGGCCACCACTTCAAGAACTCTGTAGCAC
CGCCTACATACCTCGCTCTGCTAATCCTGTTACCAGTGGCTGCTGCCAGTGGCGATAAGTCGTGTCTTAC
CGGGTTGGACTCAAGACGATAGTTACCGGATAAGGCGCAGCGGTCGGGCTGAACGGGGGGTTCGTGCACA
CAGCCCAGCTTGGAGCGAACGACCTACACCGAACTGAGATACCTACAGCGTGAGCTATGAGAAAGCGCCA
CGCTTCCCGAAGGGAGAAAGGCGGACAGGTATCCGGTAAGCGGCAGGGTCGGAACAGGAGAGCGCACGAG
GGAGCTTCCAGGGGGAAACGCCTGGTATCTTTATAGTCCTGTCGGGTTTCGCCACCTCTGACTTGAGCGT
CGATTTTTGTGATGCTCGTCAGGGGGGCGGAGCCTATGGAAAAACGCCAGCAACGCGGCCTTTTTACGGT
TCCTGGCCTTTTGCTGGCCTTTTGCTCACATGTTCTTTCCTGCGTTATCCCCTGATTCTGTGGATAACCG
TATTACCGCCTTTGAGTGAGCTGATACCGCTCGCCGCAGCCGAACGACCGAGCGCAGCGAGTCAGTGAGC
GAGGAAGCGGAAGAGCGCCTGATGCGGTATTTTCTCCTTACGCATCTGTGCGGTATTTCACACCGCATAT
GGTGCACTCTCAGTACAATCTGCTCTGATGCCGCATAGTTAAGCCAGTATACACTCCGCTATCGCTACGT
GACTGGGTCATGGCTGCGCCCCGACACCCGCCAACACCCGCTGACGCGCCCTGACGGGCTTGTCTGCTCC
CGGCATCCGCTTACAGACAAGCTGTGACCGTCTCCGGGAGCTGCATGTGTCAGAGGTTTTCACCGTCATC
ACCGAAACGCGCGAGGCAGGGTGCCTTGATGTGGGCGCCGGCGGTCGAGTGGCGACGGCGCGGCTTGTCC
GCGCCCTGGTAGATTGCCTGGCCGTAGGCCAGCCATTTTTGAGCGGCCAGCGGCCGCGATAGGCCGACGC
GAAGCGGCGGGGCGTAGGGAGCGCAGCGACCGAAGGGTAGGCGCTTTTTGCAGCTCTTCGGCTGTGCGCT
GGCCAGACAGTTATGCACAGGCCAGGCGGGTTTTAAGAGTTTTAATAAGTTTTAAAGAGTTTTAGGCGGA
AAAATCGCCTTTTTTCTCTTTTATATCAGTCACTTACATGTGTGACCGGTTCCCAATGTACGGCTTTGGG
TTCCCAATGTACGGGTTCCGGTTCCCAATGTACGGCTTTGGGTTCCCAATGTACGTGCTATCCACAGGAA
AGAGACCTTTTCGACCTTTTTCCCCTGCTAGGGCAATTTGCCCTAGCATCTGCTCCGTACATTAGGAACC
GGCGGATGCTTCGCCCTCGATCAGGTTGCGGTAGCGCATGACTAGGATCGGGCCAGCCTGCCCCGCCTCC
TCCTTCAAATCGTACTCCGGCAGGTCATTTGACCCGATCAGCTTGCGCACGGTGAAACAGAACTTCTTGA
ACTCTCCGGCGCTGCCACTGCGTTCGTAGATCGTCTTGAACAACCATCTGGCTTCTGCCTTGCCTGCGGC
GCGGCGTGCCAGGCGGTAGAGAAAACGGCCGATGCCGGGATCGATCAAAAAGTAATCGGGGTGAACCGTC
AGCACGTCCGGGTTCTTGCCTTCTGTGATCTCGCGGTACATCCAATCAGCTAGCTCGATCTCGATGTACT
CCGGCCGCCCGGTTTCGCTCTTTACGATCTTGTAGCGGCTAATCAAGGCTTCACCCTCGGATACCGTCAC
CAGGCGGCCGTTCTTGGCCTTCTTCGTACGCTGCATGGCAACGTGCGTGGTGTTTAACCGAATGCAGGTT
TCTACCAGGTCGTCTTTCTGCTTTCCGCCATCGGCTCGCCGGCAGAACTTGAGTACGTCCGCAACGTGTG
GACGGAACACGCGGCCGGGCTTGTCTCCCTTCCCTTCCCGGTATCGGTTCATGGATTCGGTTAGATGGGA
AACCGCCATCAGTACCAGGTCGTAATCCCACACACTGGCCATGCCGGCCGGCCCTGCGGAAACCTCTACG
TGCCCGTCTGGAAGCTCGTAGCGGATCACCTCGCCAGCTCGTCGGTCACGCTTCGACAGACGGAAAACGG
CCACGTCCATGATGCTGCGACTATCGCGGGTGCCCACGTCATAGAGCATCGGAACGAAAAAATCTGGTTG
CTCGTCGCCCTTGGGCGGCTTCCTAATCGACGGCGCACCGGCTGCCGGCGGTTGCCGGGATTCTTTGCGG
ATTCGATCAGCGGCCGCTTGCCACGATTCACCGGGGCGTGCTTCTGCCTCGATGCGTTGCCGCTGGGCGG
CCTGCGCGGCCTTCAACTTCTCCACCAGGTCATCACCCAGCGCCGCGCCGATTTGTACCGGGCCGGATGG
TTTGCGACCGCTCACGCCGATTCCTCGGGCTTGGGGGTTCCAGTGCCATTGCAGGGCCGGCAGACAACCC
AGCCGCTTACGCCTGGCCAACCGCCCGTTCCTCCACACATGGGGCATTCCACGGCGTCGGTGCCTGGTTG
TTCTTGATTTTCCATGCCGCCTCCTTTAGCCGCTAAAATTCATCTACTCATTTATTCATTTGCTCATTTA
CTCTGGTAGCTGCGCGATGTATTCAGATAGCAGCTCGGTAATGGTCTTGCCTTGGCGTACCGCGTACATC
TTCAGCTTGGTGTGATCCTCCGCCGGCAACTGAAAGTTGACCCGCTTCATGGCTGGCGTGTCTGCCAGGC
TGGCCAACGTTGCAGCCTTGCTGCTGCGTGCGCTCGGACGGCCGGCACTTAGCGTGTTTGTGCTTTTGCT
CATTTTCTCTTTACCTCATTAACTCAAATGAGTTTTGATTTAATTTCAGCGGCCAGCGCCTGGACCTCGC
GGGCAGCGTCGCCCTCGGGTTCTGATTCAAGAACGGTTGTGCCGGCGGCGGCAGTGCCTGGGTAGCTCAC
GCGCTGCGTGATACGGGACTCAAGAATGGGCAGCTCGTACCCGGCCAGCGCCTCGGCAACCTCACCGCCG
ATGCGCGTGCCTTTGATCGCCCGCGACACGACAAAGGCCGCTTGTAGCCTTCCATCCGTGACCTCAATGC
GCTGCTTAACCAGCTCCACCAGGTCGGCGGTGGCCCATATGTCGTAAGGGCTTGGCTGCACCGGAATCAG
CACGAAGTCGGCTGCCTTGATCGCGGACACAGCCAAGTCCGCCGCCTGGGGCGCTCCGTCGATCACTACG
AAGTCGCGCCGGCCGATGGCCTTCACGTCGCGGTCAATCGTCGGGCGGTCGATGCCGACAACGGTTAGCG
GTTGATCTTCCCGCACGGCCGCCCAATCGCGGGCACTGCCCTGGGGATCGGAATCGACTAACAGAACATC
GGCCCCGGCGAGTTGCAGGGCGCGGGCTAGATGGGTTGCGATGGTCGTCTTGCCTGACCCGCCTTTCTGG
TTAAGTACAGCGATAACCTTCATGCGTTCCCCTTGCGTATTTGTTTATTTACTCATCGCATCATATACGC
AGCGACCGCATGACGCAAGCTGTTTTACTCAAATACACATCACCTTTTTAGACGGCGGCGCTCGGTTTCT
TCAGCGGCCAAGCTGGCCGGCCAGGCCGCCAGCTTGGCATCAGACAAACCGGCCAGGATTTCATGCAGCC
GCACGGTTGAGACGTGCGCGGGCGGCTCGAACACGTACCCGGCCGCGATCATCTCCGCCTCGATCTCTTC
GGTAATGAAAAACGGTTCGTCCTGGCCGTCCTGGTGCGGTTTCATGCTTGTTCCTCTTGGCGTTCATTCT
CGGCGGCCGCCAGGGCGTCGGCCTCGGTCAATGCGTCCTCACGGAAGGCACCGCGCCGCCTGGCCTCGGT
GGGCGTCACTTCCTCGCTGCGCTCAAGTGCGCGGTACAGGGTCGAGCGATGCACGCCAAGCAGTGCAGCC
GCCTCTTTCACGGTGCGGCCTTCCTGGTCGATCAGCTCGCGGGCGTGCGCGATCTGTGCCGGGGTGAGGG
TAGGGCGGGGGCCAAACTTCACGCCTCGGGCCTTGGCGGCCTCGCGCCCGCTCCGGGTGCGGTCGATGAT
TAGGGAACGCTCGAACTCGGCAATGCCGGCGAACACGGTCAACACCATGCGGCCGGCCGGCGTGGTGGTG
TCGGCCCACGGCTCTGCCAGGCTACGCAGGCCCGCGCCGGCCTCCTGGATGCGCTCGGCAATGTCCAGTA
GGTCGCGGGTGCTGCGGGCCAGGCGGTCTAGCCTGGTCACTGTCACAACGTCGCCAGGGCGTAGGTGGTC
AAGCATCCTGGCCAGCTCCGGGCGGTCGCGCCTGGTGCCGGTGATCTTCTCGGAAAACAGCTTGGTGCAG
CCGGCCGCGTGCAGTTCGGCCCGTTGGTTGGTCAAGTCCTGGTCGTCGGTGCTGACGCGGGCATAGCCCA
GCAGGCCAGCGGCGGCGCTCTTGTTCATGGCGTAATGTCTCCGGTTCTAGTCGCAAGTATTCTACTTTAT
GCGACTAAAACACGCGACAAGAAAACGCCAGGAAAAGGGCAGGGCGGCAGCCTGTCGCGTAACTTAGGAC
TTGTGCGACATGTCGTTTTCAGAAGACGGCTGCACTGAACGTCAGAAGCCGACTGCACTATAGCAGCGGA
GGGGTTGGATCAAAGTACTTTAAAGTACTTTAAAGTACTTTAAAGTACTTTGATCCCGAGGGGAACCCTG
TGGTTGGCATGCACATACAAATGGACGAACGGATAAACCTTTTCACGCCCTTTTAAATATCCGATTATTC
TAATAAACGCTCTTTTCTCTTAGGTTTACCCGCCAATATATCCTGTCAAACACTGATAGTTTAAACTGAA
GGCGGGAAACGACAATCTGAT
Features (pLannotate 1.2.2; 24 found; start..end, strand, type, name):
    650..994     +  promoter       CaMV 35S promoter: strong constitutive promoter from cauliflower mosaic virus
    947..993     +  promoter       minimal CaMV 35S promoter: minimal 35S promoter from cauliflower mosaic virus
   1026..1051    +  misc_feature   TMV Ω (fragment): translational enhancer from the tobacco mosaic virus 5'-leader sequence (Gallie et al., 1988)
   1094..1118    +  protein_bind   attB1: mutant version of attB; recombination site for the Gateway® BP reaction BP Clonase™
   1121..1837    +  CDS            EGFP: EGFP is a basic (constitutively fluorescent) green fluorescent protein published in 1996, derived from Aequorea victoria. It is reported to be a rapidly-maturing weak dimer with moderate acid sensitivity.
   3813..3837    -  protein_bind   attB2: mutant version of attB; recombination site for the Gateway® BP reaction BP Clonase™
   3908..4067    +  polyA_signal   CaMV poly(A) signal (fragment): cauliflower mosaic virus polyadenylation signal
   4094..4116    -  misc_feature   MCS (fragment): pUC18/19 multiple cloning site
   4209..4388    +  promoter       NOS promoter: nopaline synthase promoter
   4424..5446    +  CDS            hph: KHYB_ECOLX - Experimental evidence at protein level: Swiss-Prot protein existence level 1. The aminoglycoside phosphotransferases achieve inactivation of their antibiotic substrates by phosphorylation. Only phosphorylates hygromycin and closely related compounds such as demethyl analogs and destomycin. From Escherichia coli.
   5467..5631    +  CDS            yokD (fragment): YOKD_BACSU - Experimental evidence at protein level: Swiss-Prot protein existence level 1. May contribute to antibiotic resistance. From Bacillus subtilis (strain 168).
   5647..5899    +  terminator     NOS terminator: nopaline synthase terminator and poly(A) signal
   5992..6016    -  misc_feature   LB T-DNA repeat: left border repeat from nopaline C58 T-DNA
   6275..6298    +  promoter       Pc promoter (fragment): intI1 (promoter lies within the coding sequence); class 1 integron promoter
   6474..6530    +  CDS            GmR (fragment): gentamycin acetyltransferase; aacC1; confers resistance to gentamycin
   6541..7328    +  CDS            SmR (fragment): aminoglycoside adenylyltransferase (Murphy, 1985); aadA; confers resistance to spectinomycin and streptomycin
   7574..8162    +  rep_origin     ori: high-copy-number ColE1/pMB1/pBR322/pUC origin of replication
   8348..8488    -  misc_feature   bom: basis of mobility region from pBR322
   8590..8629    -  CDS            rop (fragment): Rop protein, which maintains plasmids at low copy number; rop
   8832..9026    -  rep_origin     pVS1 oriV: origin of replication for the Pseudomonas plasmid pVS1 (Heeb et al., 2000)
   9092..10165   -  CDS            pVS1 RepA: replication protein from the Pseudomonas plasmid pVS1 (Heeb et al., 2000)
  10594..11223   -  CDS            pVS1 StaA: stability protein from the Pseudomonas plasmid pVS1 (Heeb et al., 2000)
  11783..12184   -  CDS            Y4CG_SINFN (fragment): Protein inferred from homology: Swiss-Prot protein existence level 3. From Sinorhizobium fredii (strain NBRC 101917 / NGR234).
  12554..12578   -  misc_feature   RB T-DNA repeat: right border repeat from nopaline C58 T-DNA
