[The description below was written by a language model from this plasmid's Addgene catalogue record and pLannotate feature annotations shown in this document.]
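Description:
MLKS2del4exp is a plant expression construct built on the Gateway-compatible T-DNA binary vector pH7WG2. It carries the maize (Zea mays) gene MLKS2, which encodes a KASH-type component of the nuclear envelope LINC complex. The encoded protein lacks its terminal four amino acids. The coding sequence was introduced by Gateway recombination and sits between attB1 and attB2 sites. It is fused at its N terminus to an eGFP-FLAG-HA tag, so the product can be followed by fluorescence or recovered and detected through the epitope tags. The feature table annotates EGFP directly after attB1. The remaining roughly 2 kb before attB2 is unannotated and presumably holds the FLAG and HA tags and the truncated MLKS2 sequence. Expression is driven by the strong constitutive CaMV 35S promoter, followed by a fragment of the TMV Ω translational enhancer, and is terminated by a CaMV polyadenylation signal.

The expression cassette lies within nopaline-type right and left T-DNA border repeats, alongside a plant selection cassette in which the NOS promoter and NOS terminator flank the hygromycin phosphotransferase gene (hph). This arrangement allows Agrobacterium-mediated transfer into plant cells and hygromycin selection of transformed tissue. Outside the borders, the backbone has a ColE1/pBR322-type origin with a bom site for propagation in E. coli. It also has the pVS1 oriV, RepA and StaA functions for replication and stable maintenance in Agrobacterium. Bacterial selection relies on the aadA spectinomycin/streptomycin resistance gene, and the plasmid is recorded as low copy.

According to the record, the construct is intended for cell biology studies of the tagged LINC protein. The four-residue terminal deletion would suit comparison with full-length MLKS2, although the record does not spell out that use.
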