Addgene plasmid #130861: MLKS2del4exp
Purpose: Expression of plant nuclear envelope LINC protein fused to fluorescent protein and affinity tags for cell biology
Depositing lab: Hank Bass. Depositing organization: Florida State University, Tallahassee. Publication: MLKS2 is an ARM domain and F-actin-associated KASH protein that functions in stomatal complex development and meiotic chromosome segregation. Gumber HK, McKenna JF, Tolmie AF, Jalovec AM, Kartick AC, Graumann K, Bass HW. Nucleus. 2019 Dec;10(1):144-166. doi: 10.1080/19491034.2019.1629795. PubMed 31221013.
Backbone
  Vector backbone: pH7WG2
  Vector type: Plant Expression
Growth in bacteria
  Bacterial resistance: Spectinomycin, 50 μg/mL
  Growth temperature: 37°C
  Growth strain: DH5alpha
  Copy number: Low Copy
Gene/Insert
  Gene/Insert name: MLKS2
  Species: Zea mays (maize)
  Mutation: Deletion of terminal four amino acids
  Tag / fusion protein: eGFP-FLAG-HA (N terminal on insert)
  Cloning method: Gateway Cloning
Terms and licenses: Academic/Nonprofit Terms; Industry Terms
How to cite: MLKS2del4exp was a gift from Hank Bass (Addgene plasmid # 130861 ; http://n2t.net/addgene:130861 ; RRID:Addgene_130861)
